Addgene plasmid #22471: pAL113
Purpose: Expresses N-terminal domains of PhyB (with Y276H mutation), fused to mCFP and HRas C terminal CAAX palmitoylation sequence. For red-light-induced binding to PIF6.
Depositing lab: Christopher Voigt. Depositing organization: University of California, San Francisco (UCSF). Publication: Spatiotemporal control of cell signalling using a light-switchable protein interaction. Levskaya A, Weiner OD, Lim WA, Voigt CA. Nature. 2009 Oct 15;461(7266):997-1001. 10.1038/nature08446 PubMed 19749742.
Backbone
  Vector backbone: pcDNA3.1
  Backbone manufacturer: Invitrogen
  Backbone size w/o insert (bp): 5369
  Vector type: Mammalian Expression, Synthetic Biology
Growth in bacteria
  Bacterial resistance: Ampicillin, 100 μg/mL
  Growth temperature: 37°C
  Growth strain: DH5alpha
  Copy number: High Copy
Gene/Insert
  Gene/Insert name: PhyB NT (alt name: phyB)
  Species: M. musculus (mouse), A. thaliana (mustard weed)
  Insert size (bp): 2681
  Mutation: Y276H
  Entrez Gene: PHYB (a.k.a. AT2G18790, HY3, MSF3.17, MSF3_17, OOP1, OUT OF PHASE 1, PHYTOCHROME B, phytochrome B)
  Promoter: CMV
  Tag / fusion protein: 10aaLinker-mCFP-HrasCT (C terminal on insert)
  Cloning method: Restriction Enzyme; 5′ cloning site Kpn1 (not destroyed); 3′ cloning site Not1 (not destroyed)
  Sequencing primers: 5′ T7
Terms and licenses: Academic/Nonprofit Terms; Industry Terms: Not Available to Industry
How to cite: pAL113 was a gift from Christopher Voigt (Addgene plasmid # 22471 ; http://n2t.net/addgene:22471 ; RRID:Addgene_22471)
