[The description below was written by a language model from this plasmid's Addgene catalogue record and pLannotate feature annotations shown in this document.]
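Description:
pAL113 is a mammalian expression plasmid built on the pcDNA3.1 backbone, about 8.05 kb in the depositor's full sequence. It is propagated in E. coli as a high-copy plasmid through a ColE1/pUC-type origin and selected with ampicillin via the β-lactamase gene. The backbone also carries an f1 origin for single-stranded DNA production and an SV40 promoter-driven neomycin phosphotransferase cassette with an SV40 poly(A) signal, which can serve for G418 selection of stably transfected mammalian cells. The other small annotated fragments (HIV-1 LTR, ble, lacI, bom) are short partial matches and are probably annotation artefacts or backbone remnants, not functional parts.

The payload, cloned between KpnI and NotI sites, is expressed from the CMV immediate-early enhancer/promoter and terminated by the bovine growth hormone poly(A) signal. T7 and SP6 promoters flank the insert. The open reading frame encodes the N-terminal domains of Arabidopsis thaliana phytochrome B carrying a Y276H mutation. This is joined through a 10-amino-acid linker to a cyan fluorescent protein, recorded as mCFP and annotated as ECFP. A short C-terminal segment of H-Ras supplies the CAAX lipidation motif. The catalogue lists mouse as a source species, whereas the feature table annotates this fragment as human H-Ras. The CAAX tail anchors the fusion at the plasma membrane, and the fluorescent protein allows its localisation to be visualised.

The construct is the membrane-tethered half of a synthetic-biology optogenetic pair, intended for red-light-induced binding to PIF6. A PIF6-fused partner protein, supplied from a separate construct, can thereby be recruited to the membrane to control cell signalling in space and time.
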