Features (pLannotate 1.2.2; 23 found; start..end, strand, type, name):
     36..80      -  misc_feature   bom (fragment): basis of mobility region from pBR322
    235..614     +  enhancer       CMV enhancer: human cytomegalovirus immediate early enhancer
    615..818     +  promoter       CMV promoter: human cytomegalovirus (CMV) immediate early promoter
    814..847     +  LTR            5' LTR (truncated) (fragment): truncated 5' long terminal repeat (LTR) from HIV-1
    863..881     +  promoter       T7 promoter: promoter for bacteriophage T7 RNA polymerase
    901..2781    +  CDS            PHYB (fragment): PHYB_ARATH - Also known as HY3 From Arabidopsis thaliana (Mouse-ear cress).
   2812..3528    +  CDS            ECFP: ECFP is a basic (constitutively fluorescent) cyan fluorescent protein published in 1996, derived from Aequorea victoria. It has low acid sensitivity.
   3535..3565    +  CDS            H-Ras (fragment): human small GTPase proto-oncoprotein
   3602..3620    -  promoter       SP6 promoter: promoter for bacteriophage SP6 RNA polymerase
   3646..3870    +  polyA_signal   bGH poly(A) signal: bovine growth hormone polyadenylation signal
   3874..3895    +  promoter       SV40 promoter (fragment): SV40 enhancer and early promoter
   3916..4344    +  rep_origin     f1 ori (sequence partly withheld): f1 bacteriophage origin of replication; arrow indicates direction of (+) strand synthesis
   4358..4688    +  promoter       SV40 promoter: SV40 enhancer and early promoter
   4755..5546    +  CDS            neo: KKA2_KLEPN - Also known as kan, nptII. Experimental evidence at protein level: Swiss-Prot protein existence level 1. Resistance to kanamycin, neomycin, paromomycin, ribostamycin, butirosin and gentamicin B. From Klebsiella pneumoniae.
   5570..5728    +  CDS            ble (fragment): BLE_KLEPN - Experimental evidence at protein level: Swiss-Prot protein existence level 1. Binding protein with a strong affinity to the bleomycin family of antibiotics. Binds to CL990; an antimitotic-antibiotic compound. From Klebsiella pneumoniae.
   5723..5844    +  polyA_signal   SV40 poly(A) signal: SV40 polyadenylation signal
   5917..5933    -  protein_bind   lac operator: The lac repressor binds to the lac operator to inhibit transcription in E. coli. This inhibition can be relieved by adding lactose or isopropyl-β-D-thiogalactopyranoside (IPTG). lac repressor encoded by lacI
   5941..5971    -  promoter       lac promoter: promoter for the E. coli lac operon
   5986..6007    -  protein_bind   CAP binding site: CAP binding activates transcription in the presence of cAMP. E. coli catabolite activator protein
   6020..6112    -  CDS            lacI (fragment): lac repressor; lacI; The lac repressor binds to the lac operator to inhibit transcription in E. coli. This inhibition can be relieved by adding lactose or isopropyl-β-D-thiogalactopyranoside (IPTG).
   6295..6883    -  rep_origin     ori: high-copy-number ColE1/pMB1/pBR322/pUC origin of replication
   7054..7914    -  CDS            AmpR: β-lactamase; bla; confers resistance to ampicillin, carbenicillin, and related antibiotics
   7915..8019    -  promoter       AmpR promoter: bla
>Addgene plasmid #22471 | pAL113 | depositor full sequence | sequence record 10325 | Author sequence
GACGGATCGGGAGATCTCCCGATCCCCTATGGTCGACTCTCAGTACAATCTGCTCTGATGCCGCATAGTT
AAGCCAGTATCTGCTCCCTGCTTGTGTGTTGGAGGTCGCTGAGTAGTGCGCGAGCAAAATTTAAGCTACA
ACAAGGCAAGGCTTGACCGACAATTGCATGAAGAATCTGCTTAGGGTTAGGCGTTTTGCGCTGCTTCGCG
ATGTACGGGCCAGATATACGCGTTGACATTGATTATTGACTAGTTATTAATAGTAATCAATTACGGGGTC
ATTAGTTCATAGCCCATATATGGAGTTCCGCGTTACATAACTTACGGTAAATGGCCCGCCTGGCTGACCG
CCCAACGACCCCCGCCCATTGACGTCAATAATGACGTATGTTCCCATAGTAACGCCAATAGGGACTTTCC
ATTGACGTCAATGGGTGGACTATTTACGGTAAACTGCCCACTTGGCAGTACATCAAGTGTATCATATGCC
AAGTACGCCCCCTATTGACGTCAATGACGGTAAATGGCCCGCCTGGCATTATGCCCAGTACATGACCTTA
TGGGACTTTCCTACTTGGCAGTACATCTACGTATTAGTCATCGCTATTACCATGGTGATGCGGTTTTGGC
AGTACATCAATGGGCGTGGATAGCGGTTTGACTCACGGGGATTTCCAAGTCTCCACCCCATTGACGTCAA
TGGGAGTTTGTTTTGGCACCAAAATCAACGGGACTTTCCAAAATGTCGTAACAACTCCGCCCCATTGACG
CAAATGGGCGGTAGGCGTGTACGGTGGGAGGTCTATATAAGCAGAGCTCTCTGGCTAACTAGAGAACCCA
CTGCTTACTGGCTTATCGAAATTAATACGACTCACTATAGGGAGACCCAAGCTTGGTACCATGGTTTCCG
GAGTCGGGGGTAGTGGCGGTGGCCGTGGCGGTGGCCGTGGCGGAGAAGAAGAACCGTCGTCAAGTCACAC
TCCTAATAACCGAAGAGGAGGAGAACAAGCTCAATCGTCGGGAACGAAATCTCTCAGACCAAGAAGCAAC
ACTGAATCAATGAGCAAAGCAATTCAACAGTACACCGTCGACGCAAGACTCCACGCCGTTTTCGAACAAT
CCGGCGAATCAGGGAAATCATTCGACTACTCACAATCACTCAAAACGACGACGTACGGTTCCTCTGTACC
TGAGCAACAGATCACAGCTTATCTCTCTCGAATCCAGCGAGGTGGTTACATTCAGCCTTTCGGATGTATG
ATCGCCGTCGATGAATCCAGTTTCCGGATCATCGGTTACAGTGAAAACGCCAGAGAAATGTTAGGGATTA
TGCCTCAATCTGTTCCTACTCTTGAGAAACCTGAGATTCTAGCTATGGGAACTGATGTGAGATCTTTGTT
CACTTCTTCGAGCTCGATTCTACTCGAGCGTGCTTTCGTTGCTCGAGAGATTACCTTGTTAAATCCGGTT
TGGATCCATTCCAAGAATACTGGTAAACCGTTTTACGCCATTCTTCATAGGATTGATGTTGGTGTTGTTA
TTGATTTAGAGCCAGCTAGAACTGAAGATCCTGCGCTTTCTATTGCTGGTGCTGTTCAATCGCAGAAACT
CGCGGTTCGTGCGATTTCTCAGTTACAGGCTCTTCCTGGTGGAGATATTAAGCTTTTGTGTGACACTGTC
GTGGAAAGTGTGAGGGACTTGACTGGTTATGATCGTGTTATGGTTCATAAGTTTCATGAAGATGAGCATG
GAGAAGTTGTAGCTGAGAGTAAACGAGATGATTTAGAGCCTTATATTGGACTGCATTATCCTGCTACTGA
TATTCCTCAAGCGTCAAGGTTCTTGTTTAAGCAGAACCGTGTCCGAATGATAGTAGATTGCAATGCCACA
CCTGTTCTTGTGGTCCAGGACGATAGGCTAACTCAGTCTATGTGCTTGGTTGGTTCTACTCTTAGGGCTC
CTCATGGTTGTCACTCTCAGTATATGGCTAACATGGGATCTATTGCGTCTTTAGCAATGGCGGTTATAAT
CAATGGAAATGAAGATGATGGGAGCAATGTAGCTAGTGGAAGAAGCTCGATGAGGCTTTGGGGTTTGGTT
GTTTGCCATCACACTTCTTCTCGCTGCATACCGTTTCCGCTAAGGTATGCTTGTGAGTTTTTGATGCAGG
CTTTCGGTTTACAGTTAAACATGGAATTGCAGTTAGCTTTGCAAATGTCAGAGAAACGCGTTTTGAGAAC
GCAGACACTGTTATGTGATATGCTTCTGCGTGACTCGCCTGCTGGAATTGTTACACAGAGTCCCAGTATC
ATGGACTTAGTGAAATGTGACGGTGCAGCATTTCTTTACCACGGGAAGTATTACCCGTTGGGTGTTGCTC
CTAGTGAAGTTCAGATAAAAGATGTTGTGGAGTGGTTGCTTGCGAATCATGCGGATTCAACCGGATTAAG
CACTGATAGTTTAGGCGATGCGGGGTATCCCGGTGCAGCTGCGTTAGGGGATGCTGTGTGCGGTATGGCA
GTTGCATATATCACAAAAAGAGACTTTCTTTTTTGGTTTCGATCTCACACTGCGAAAGAAATCAAATGGG
GAGGCGCTAAGCATCATCCGGAGGATAAAGATGATGGGCAACGAATGCATCCTCGTTCGTCCTTTCAGGC
TTTTCTTGAAGTTGTTAAGAGCCGGAGTCAGCCATGGGAAACTGCGGAAATGGATGCGATTCACTCGCTC
CAGCTTATTCTGAGAGACTCTTTTAAAGAATCTGAGGCGGAATTCGATAGTGCTGGTAGTGCTGGTAGTG
CTGGTACTAGTATGGTGAGCAAGGGCGAGGAGCTGTTCACCGGGGTGGTGCCCATCCTGGTCGAGCTGGA
CGGCGACGTAAACGGCCACAAGTTCAGCGTGTCCGGCGAGGGCGAGGGCGATGCCACCTACGGCAAGCTG
ACCCTGAAGTTCATCTGCACCACCGGCAAGCTGCCCGTGCCCTGGCCCACCCTCGTGACCACCCTGACCT
GGGGCGTGCAGTGCTTCAGCCGCTACCCCGACCACATGAAGCAGCACGACTTCTTCAAGTCCGCCATGCC
CGAAGGCTACGTCCAGGAGCGCACCATCTTCTTCAAGGACGACGGCAACTACAAGACCCGCGCCGAGGTG
AAGTTCGAGGGCGACACCCTGGTGAACCGCATCGAGCTGAAGGGCATCGACTTCAAGGAGGACGGCAACA
TCCTGGGGCACAAGCTGGAGTACAACTACATCAGCCACAACGTCTATATCACCGCCGACAAGCAGAAGAA
CGGCATCAAGGCCAACTTCAAGATCCGCCACAACATCGAGGACGGCAGCGTGCAGCTCGCCGACCACTAC
CAGCAGAACACCCCCATCGGCGACGGCCCCGTGCTGCTGCCCGACAACCACTACCTGAGCACCCAGTCCG
CCCTGAGCAAAGACCCCAACGAGAAGCGCGATCACATGGTCCTGCTGGAGTTCGTGACCGCCGCCGGGAT
CACTCTCGGCATGGACGAGCTGTACAAGCTGCAGGGCTGCATGAGCTGCAAGTGTGTGCTCTCCTAAGCG
GCCGCTCGAGCATGCATCTAGAGGGCCCTATTCTATAGTGTCACCTAAATGCTAGAGCTCGCTGATCAGC
CTCGACTGTGCCTTCTAGTTGCCAGCCATCTGTTGTTTGCCCCTCCCCCGTGCCTTCCTTGACCCTGGAA
GGTGCCACTCCCACTGTCCTTTCCTAATAAAATGAGGAAATTGCATCGCATTGTCTGAGTAGGTGTCATT
CTATTCTGGGGGGTGGGGTGGGGCAGGACAGCAAGGGGGAGGATTGGGAAGACAATAGCAGGCATGCTGG
GGATGCGGTGGGCTCTATGGCTTCTGAGGCGGAAAGAACCAGCTGGGGCTCTAGGGGGTATCCCC
[124 nt withheld, positions 3916-4039]
C
[32 nt withheld, positions 4041-4072]
CA
[57 nt withheld, positions 4075-4131]
A
[49 nt withheld, positions 4133-4181]
CCTTTGACGTTGGAGTCCACGTTCTTT
[37 nt withheld, positions 4209-4245]
ACCCTATCTCGGTCTATTCTTTTGATTTATAAGGGATTTTGGGGATTTCGGCCTATTGGTTAAAAAATGA
GCTGATTTAACAAAAATTTAACGCGAATTAATTCTGTGGAATGTGTGTCAGTTAGGGTGTGGAAAGTCCC
CAGGCTCCCCAGGCAGGCAGAAGTATGCAAAGCATGCATCTCAATTAGTCAGCAACCAGGTGTGGAAAGT
CCCCAGGCTCCCCAGCAGGCAGAAGTATGCAAAGCATGCATCTCAATTAGTCAGCAACCATAGTCCCGCC
CCTAACTCCGCCCATCCCGCCCCTAACTCCGCCCAGTTCCGCCCATTCTCCGCCCCATGGCTGACTAATT
TTTTTTATTTATGCAGAGGCCGAGGCCGCCTCTGCCTCTGAGCTATTCCAGAAGTAGTGAGGAGGCTTTT
TTGGAGGCCTAGGCTTTTGCAAAAAGCTCCCGGGAGCTTGTATATCCATTTTCGGATCTGATCAAGAGAC
AGGATGAGGATCGTTTCGCATGATTGAACAAGATGGATTGCACGCAGGTTCTCCGGCCGCTTGGGTGGAG
AGGCTATTCGGCTATGACTGGGCACAACAGACAATCGGCTGCTCTGATGCCGCCGTGTTCCGGCTGTCAG
CGCAGGGGCGCCCGGTTCTTTTTGTCAAGACCGACCTGTCCGGTGCCCTGAATGAACTGCAGGACGAGGC
AGCGCGGCTATCGTGGCTGGCCACGACGGGCGTTCCTTGCGCAGCTGTGCTCGACGTTGTCACTGAAGCG
GGAAGGGACTGGCTGCTATTGGGCGAAGTGCCGGGGCAGGATCTCCTGTCATCTCACCTTGCTCCTGCCG
AGAAAGTATCCATCATGGCTGATGCAATGCGGCGGCTGCATACGCTTGATCCGGCTACCTGCCCATTCGA
CCACCAAGCGAAACATCGCATCGAGCGAGCACGTACTCGGATGGAAGCCGGTCTTGTCGATCAGGATGAT
CTGGACGAAGAGCATCAGGGGCTCGCGCCAGCCGAACTGTTCGCCAGGCTCAAGGCGCGCATGCCCGACG
GCGAGGATCTCGTCGTGACCCATGGCGATGCCTGCTTGCCGAATATCATGGTGGAAAATGGCCGCTTTTC
TGGATTCATCGACTGTGGCCGGCTGGGTGTGGCGGACCGCTATCAGGACATAGCGTTGGCTACCCGTGAT
ATTGCTGAAGAGCTTGGCGGCGAATGGGCTGACCGCTTCCTCGTGCTTTACGGTATCGCCGCTCCCGATT
CGCAGCGCATCGCCTTCTATCGCCTTCTTGACGAGTTCTTCTGAGCGGGACTCTGGGGTTCGAAATGACC
GACCAAGCGACGCCCAACCTGCCATCACGAGATTTCGATTCCACCGCCGCCTTCTATGAAAGGTTGGGCT
TCGGAATCGTTTTCCGGGACGCCGGCTGGATGATCCTCCAGCGCGGGGATCTCATGCTGGAGTTCTTCGC
CCACCCCAACTTGTTTATTGCAGCTTATAATGGTTACAAATAAAGCAATAGCATCACAAATTTCACAAAT
AAAGCATTTTTTTCACTGCATTCTAGTTGTGGTTTGTCCAAACTCATCAATGTATCTTATCATGTCTGTA
TACCGTCGACCTCTAGCTAGAGCTTGGCGTAATCATGGTCATAGCTGTTTCCTGTGTGAAATTGTTATCC
GCTCACAATTCCACACAACATACGAGCCGGAAGCATAAAGTGTAAAGCCTGGGGTGCCTAATGAGTGAGC
TAACTCACATTAATTGCGTTGCGCTCACTGCCCGCTTTCCAGTCGGGAAACCTGTCGTGCCAGCTGCATT
AATGAATCGGCCAACGCGCGGGGAGAGGCGGTTTGCGTATTGGGCGCTCTTCCGCTTCCTCGCTCACTGA
CTCGCTGCGCTCGGTCGTTCGGCTGCGGCGAGCGGTATCAGCTCACTCAAAGGCGGTAATACGGTTATCC
ACAGAATCAGGGGATAACGCAGGAAAGAACATGTGAGCAAAAGGCCAGCAAAAGGCCAGGAACCGTAAAA
AGGCCGCGTTGCTGGCGTTTTTCCATAGGCTCCGCCCCCCTGACGAGCATCACAAAAATCGACGCTCAAG
TCAGAGGTGGCGAAACCCGACAGGACTATAAAGATACCAGGCGTTTCCCCCTGGAAGCTCCCTCGTGCGC
TCTCCTGTTCCGACCCTGCCGCTTACCGGATACCTGTCCGCCTTTCTCCCTTCGGGAAGCGTGGCGCTTT
CTCAATGCTCACGCTGTAGGTATCTCAGTTCGGTGTAGGTCGTTCGCTCCAAGCTGGGCTGTGTGCACGA
ACCCCCCGTTCAGCCCGACCGCTGCGCCTTATCCGGTAACTATCGTCTTGAGTCCAACCCGGTAAGACAC
GACTTATCGCCACTGGCAGCAGCCACTGGTAACAGGATTAGCAGAGCGAGGTATGTAGGCGGTGCTACAG
AGTTCTTGAAGTGGTGGCCTAACTACGGCTACACTAGAAGGACAGTATTTGGTATCTGCGCTCTGCTGAA
GCCAGTTACCTTCGGAAAAAGAGTTGGTAGCTCTTGATCCGGCAAACAAACCACCGCTGGTAGCGGTGGT
TTTTTTGTTTGCAAGCAGCAGATTACGCGCAGAAAAAAAGGATCTCAAGAAGATCCTTTGATCTTTTCTA
CGGGGTCTGACGCTCAGTGGAACGAAAACTCACGTTAAGGGATTTTGGTCATGAGATTATCAAAAAGGAT
CTTCACCTAGATCCTTTTAAATTAAAAATGAAGTTTTAAATCAATCTAAAGTATATATGAGTAAACTTGG
TCTGACAGTTACCAATGCTTAATCAGTGAGGCACCTATCTCAGCGATCTGTCTATTTCGTTCATCCATAG
TTGCCTGACTCCCCGTCGTGTAGATAACTACGATACGGGAGGGCTTACCATCTGGCCCCAGTGCTGCAAT
GATACCGCGAGACCCACGCTCACCGGCTCCAGATTTATCAGCAATAAACCAGCCAGCCGGAAGGGCCGAG
CGCAGAAGTGGTCCTGCAACTTTATCCGCCTCCATCCAGTCTATTAATTGTTGCCGGGAAGCTAGAGTAA
GTAGTTCGCCAGTTAATAGTTTGCGCAACGTTGTTGCCATTGCTACAGGCATCGTGGTGTCACGCTCGTC
GTTTGGTATGGCTTCATTCAGCTCCGGTTCCCAACGATCAAGGCGAGTTACATGATCCCCCATGTTGTGC
AAAAAAGCGGTTAGCTCCTTCGGTCCTCCGATCGTTGTCAGAAGTAAGTTGGCCGCAGTGTTATCACTCA
TGGTTATGGCAGCACTGCATAATTCTCTTACTGTCATGCCATCCGTAAGATGCTTTTCTGTGACTGGTGA
GTACTCAACCAAGTCATTCTGAGAATAGTGTATGCGGCGACCGAGTTGCTCTTGCCCGGCGTCAATACGG
GATAATACCGCGCCACATAGCAGAACTTTAAAAGTGCTCATCATTGGAAAACGTTCTTCGGGGCGAAAAC
TCTCAAGGATCTTACCGCTGTTGAGATCCAGTTCGATGTAACCCACTCGTGCACCCAACTGATCTTCAGC
ATCTTTTACTTTCACCAGCGTTTCTGGGTGAGCAAAAACAGGAAGGCAAAATGCCGCAAAAAAGGGAATA
AGGGCGACACGGAAATGTTGAATACTCATACTCTTCCTTTTTCAATATTATTGAAGCATTTATCAGGGTT
ATTGTCTCATGAGCGGATACATATTTGAATGTATTTAGAAAAATAAACAAATAGGGGTTCCGCGCACATT
TCCCCGAAAAGTGCCACCTGACGTC
