>Addgene plasmid #22471 | pAL113 | addgene partial sequence | sequence record 28252 | 22471 with T7
TCGGGGGTAGTGGCGGTGGCCGTGGCGGTGGCCGTGGCGGAGAAGAAGAACCGTCGTCAAGTCACACTCC
TAATAACCGAAGAGGAGGAGAACAAGCTCAATCGTCGGGAACGAAATCTCTCAGACCAAGAAGCAACACT
GAATCAATGAGCAAAGCAATTCAACAGTACACCGTCGACGCAAGACTCCACGCCGTTTTCGAACAATCCG
GCGAATCAGGGAAATCATTCGACTACTCACAATCACTCAAAACGACGACGTACGGTTCCTCTGTACCTGA
GCAACAGATCACAGCTTATCTCTCTCGAATCCAGCGAGGTGGTTACATTCAGCCTTTCGGATGTATGATC
GCCGTCGATGAATCCAGTTTCCGGATCATCGGTTACAGTGAAAACGCCAGAGAAATGTTAGGGATTATGC
CTCAATCTGTTCCTACTCTTGAGAAACCTGAGATTCTAGCTATGGGAACTGATGTGAGATCTTTGTTCAC
TTCTTCGAGCTCGATTCTACTCGAGCGTGCTTTCGTTGCTCGAGAGATTACCTTGTTAAATCCGGTTTGG
ATCCATTCCAAGAATACTGGTAAACCGTTTTACGCCATTCTTCATAGGATTGATGTTGGTGTTGTTATTG
ATTTAGAGCCAGCTAGAACTGAAGATCCTGCGCTTTCTATTGCTGGTGCTGTTCAATCGCAGAAACTCGC
GGTTCGTGCGATTTCTCAGTTACAGGCTCTTCCTGGTGGAGATATTAAGCTTTTGTGTGACACTGTCGTG
GAAAGTGTGAGGGACTTGACTGGTTATGATCGTGTTATGGTTCATAAGTTTCATGAAGATGAGCATGGAG
AAGTTGTAGCTGA
