>Addgene plasmid #22471 | pAL113 | addgene partial sequence | sequence record 28253 | 22471 with EGFP-N
GCTCCTCGCCCTTGCTCACCATGAATTCCGCCTCAGATTCTTTAAAAGAGTCTCTCAGAATAAGCTGGAG
CGAGTGAATCGCATCCATTTCCGCAGTTTCCCATGGCTGACTCCGGCTCTTAACAACTTCAAGAAAAGCC
TGAAAGGACGAACGAGGATGCATTCGTTGCCCATCATCTTTATCCTCCGGATGATGCTTAGCGCCTCCCC
ATTTGATTTCTTTCGCAGTGTGAGATCGAAACCAAAAAAGAAAGTCTCTTTTTGTGATATATGCAACTGC
CATACCGCACACAGCATCCCCTAACGCAGCTGCACCGGGATACCCCGCATCGCCTAAACTATCAGTGCTT
AATCCGGTTGAATCCGCATGATTCGCAAGCAACCACTCCACAACATCTTTTATCTGAACTTCACTAGGAG
CAACACCCAACGGGTAATACTTCCCGTGGTAAAGAAATGCTGCACCGTCACATTTCACTAAGTCCATGAT
ACTGGGACTCTGTGTAACAATTCCAGCAGGCGAGTCACGCAGAAGCATATCACATAACAGTGTCTGCGTT
CTCAAAACGCGTTTCTCTGACATTTGCAAAGCTAACTGCAATTCCATGTTTAACTGTAAACCGAAAGCCT
GCATCAAAAACTCACAAGCATACCTTAGCGGAAACGGTATGCAGCGAGAAGAAGTGTGATGGCAAACAAC
CAAACCCCAAAGCCTCATCGAGCTTCTTCCACTAGCTACATTGCTCCCATCATCTTCATTTCCATTGATT
ATAACCGCCATTGCTAAAGACGCAATAGATCCCATGTTAGCCATATACTGAGAGTGACAACCATGAGGAG
CCCTAAGAGTAGAACCAACCAAGCACATAGACTGAGTTAGCCTATCGTCCTGGACCACAAGAACAGGTGT
GGCATTGCAATCTACTATCATTCGGACACGGTTCTGCTTAAACAAGAACCTTGACGCTTGAGGAATATCA
GTAGCAGGATAATGCAGTCCAATATAAGGNTN
